Addgene plasmid #35545: pGL3-321/+120 Ebox mut2
Depositing lab: Greg Goodall. Depositing organization: Central Adelaide Local Health Network. Publication: A double-negative feedback loop between ZEB1-SIP1 and the microRNA-200 family regulates epithelial-mesenchymal transition. Bracken CP, Gregory PA, Kolesnikoff N, Bert AG, Wang J, Shannon MF, Goodall GJ. Cancer Res. 2008 Oct 1;68(19):7846-54. 10.1158/0008-5472.CAN-08-1942 PubMed 18829540.
Backbone
  Vector backbone: pGL3-basic
  Backbone manufacturer: Promega
  Backbone size w/o insert (bp): 4818
  Total vector size (bp): 5250
  Vector type: Luciferase
Growth in bacteria
  Bacterial resistance: Ampicillin, 100 μg/mL
  Growth temperature: 37°C
  Growth strain: DH5alpha
  Copy number: Unknown
Gene/Insert
  Gene/Insert name: promoter region of miR200b-200a-429 genomic cluster (alt names: MIRN200B; MIRN200A; MIRN429)
  Species: H. sapiens (human)
  Insert size (bp): 441
  Mutation: T to G at position -52 in promoter
  GenBank ID: 406984 406983
  Entrez Gene: MIR200B (a.k.a. MIRN200B, mir-200b); MIR429 (a.k.a. MIRN429, hsa-mir-429, mir-429); MIR200A (a.k.a. MIRN200A, mir-200a)
  Promoter: none
  Tag / fusion protein: luciferase (C terminal on backbone)
  Cloning method: Restriction Enzyme; 5′ cloning site NheI (not destroyed); 3′ cloning site BglII (not destroyed)
  Sequencing primers: 5′ CTAGCAAAATAGGCTGTCCC; 3′ CTTTATGTTTTTGGCGTCTTCCA
Terms and licenses: Academic/Nonprofit Terms; Industry Terms: Not Available to Industry
Depositor comments: Please note that Addgene's sequencing results identified a single nucleotide mismatch at bp# 210 when compared to the full plasmid sequence provided by the depositing laboratory. This mismatch is not known to affect the function of the plasmid.
How to cite: pGL3-321/+120 Ebox mut2 was a gift from Greg Goodall (Addgene plasmid # 35545 ; http://n2t.net/addgene:35545 ; RRID:Addgene_35545)
