[The description below was written by a language model from this plasmid's Addgene catalogue record and pLannotate feature annotations shown in this document.]
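Description:
pGL3-321/+120 Ebox mut2 is a firefly luciferase reporter plasmid built on the promoterless Promega pGL3-basic backbone, with a total size of 5,250 bp. It is maintained in E. coli through a high-copy ColE1/pUC-type origin and selected with ampicillin via the β-lactamase gene and its bla promoter. An f1 phage origin is also present, allowing single-stranded DNA production. The short large T antigen, TcR and lacZα fragments in the feature table are backbone remnants rather than functional genes.

The insert is a 441 bp human genomic fragment from the promoter region of the miR-200b-200a-429 microRNA cluster. As the name indicates, it spans roughly -321 to +120, presumably numbered relative to the transcription start. It was cloned between the NheI and BglII sites immediately upstream of the luc+ coding sequence. Because the backbone supplies no promoter of its own, luciferase expression depends on the activity of this fragment, and the transcript is terminated by the SV40 late poly(A) signal. A synthetic poly(A) signal and an RNA polymerase II pause site lie upstream of the cloning region and reduce background from read-through transcription originating in the backbone.

This variant carries a T to G substitution at position -52, which the name suggests disrupts one of the E-box motifs in the promoter. The associated publication concerns a double-negative feedback loop between ZEB1/SIP1 and the miR-200 family in epithelial-mesenchymal transition. The construct is therefore suited to transfection assays comparing mutant and wild-type promoter activity, to test the contribution of this site to regulation. The repository's sequencing found a single-nucleotide mismatch to the depositor's sequence, which is not known to affect function.
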