Features (pLannotate 1.2.2; 11 found; start..end, strand, type, name):
    520..2172    +  CDS            luciferase: firefly luciferase; luc+; enhanced luc+ version of the luciferase gene
   2213..2334    -  polyA_signal   SV40 poly(A) signal: SV40 polyadenylation signal
   2357..2425    -  CDS            large T antigen (fragment): large T antigen from SV40 (simian virus 40)
   2441..2573    +  CDS            TcR (fragment): tetracycline efflux protein; tet; confers resistance to tetracycline
   2753..3341    -  rep_origin     ori: high-copy-number ColE1/pMB1/pBR322/pUC origin of replication
   3512..4372    -  CDS            AmpR: β-lactamase; bla; confers resistance to ampicillin, carbenicillin, and related antibiotics
   4373..4477    -  promoter       AmpR promoter: bla
   4504..4932    +  rep_origin     f1 ori (sequence partly withheld): f1 bacteriophage origin of replication; arrow indicates direction of (+) strand synthesis
   4964..5031    -  CDS            lacZα (fragment): LacZα fragment of β-galactosidase; lacZ fragment
   5090..5138    +  polyA_signal   poly(A) signal: synthetic polyadenylation signal
   5152..5243    +  misc_feature   pause site: RNA polymerase II transcriptional pause signal from the human α2 globin gene
>Addgene plasmid #35545 | pGL3-321/+120 Ebox mut2 | depositor full sequence | sequence record 44891 | pGL3-321/+120 Ebox mut2 sequence 5250 bps
GGTACCGAGCTCTTACGCGTGCTAGCAGAGGTGGAGAGGCGAGAGTTGCCCGCGGCTGCCCCTACCCCTG
CCCATGTCGCCCACACTCCACACGGGCCCCACAGAAGCCTTCCCATCCTGGCTTTTGTTCAACCTCGGTG
GGCGGCAAGGTGGGGGCGGGACGGAGTCTGCGGGGCCTGCGGGGCCCGGGCCTGCGTCACCGTCACTGGC
CCGCCTCCCGCCCGGCCTATGGGAGCCCAGGGGACACACCTGTCGGGGGCCAGGAGCGGAGATTGGCCAG
CGGGAGCTCGCACCGGTGTGGGGCGGGGAGCACTGCTCCTTGTAAGGCGAGCCCCCGCCGAGCCGGCTCT
TCCCTCCCGAGGCCCCCACCTCGCCACCGCCTCCCATTGTCCCGTCGCCCTCGAAACTCTCCCAGAGACG
GGCGAGTTGTCCACCTGTGCAGGTCTGAACTGACTTCCTGTGCCAGGAGATCTGCGATCTAAGTAAGCTT
GGCATTCCGGTACTGTTGGTAAAGCCACCATGGAAGACGCCAAAAACATAAAGAAAGGCCCGGCGCCATT
CTATCCGCTGGAAGATGGAACCGCTGGAGAGCAACTGCATAAGGCTATGAAGAGATACGCCCTGGTTCCT
GGAACAATTGCTTTTACAGATGCACATATCGAGGTGGACATCACTTACGCTGAGTACTTCGAAATGTCCG
TTCGGTTGGCAGAAGCTATGAAACGATATGGGCTGAATACAAATCACAGAATCGTCGTATGCAGTGAAAA
CTCTCTTCAATTCTTTATGCCGGTGTTGGGCGCGTTATTTATCGGAGTTGCAGTTGCGCCCGCGAACGAC
ATTTATAATGAACGTGAATTGCTCAACAGTATGGGCATTTCGCAGCCTACCGTGGTGTTCGTTTCCAAAA
AGGGGTTGCAAAAAATTTTGAACGTGCAAAAAAAGCTCCCAATCATCCAAAAAATTATTATCATGGATTC
TAAAACGGATTACCAGGGATTTCAGTCGATGTACACGTTCGTCACATCTCATCTACCTCCCGGTTTTAAT
GAATACGATTTTGTGCCAGAGTCCTTCGATAGGGACAAGACAATTGCACTGATCATGAACTCCTCTGGAT
CTACTGGTCTGCCTAAAGGTGTCGCTCTGCCTCATAGAACTGCCTGCGTGAGATTCTCGCATGCCAGAGA
TCCTATTTTTGGCAATCAAATCATTCCGGATACTGCGATTTTAAGTGTTGTTCCATTCCATCACGGTTTT
GGAATGTTTACTACACTCGGATATTTGATATGTGGATTTCGAGTCGTCTTAATGTATAGATTTGAAGAAG
AGCTGTTTCTGAGGAGCCTTCAGGATTACAAGATTCAAAGTGCGCTGCTGGTGCCAACCCTATTCTCCTT
CTTCGCCAAAAGCACTCTGATTGACAAATACGATTTATCTAATTTACACGAAATTGCTTCTGGTGGCGCT
CCCCTCTCTAAGGAAGTCGGGGAAGCGGTTGCCAAGAGGTTCCATCTGCCAGGTATCAGGCAAGGATATG
GGCTCACTGAGACTACATCAGCTATTCTGATTACACCCGAGGGGGATGATAAACCGGGCGCGGTCGGTAA
AGTTGTTCCATTTTTTGAAGCGAAGGTTGTGGATCTGGATACCGGGAAAACGCTGGGCGTTAATCAAAGA
GGCGAACTGTGTGTGAGAGGTCCTATGATTATGTCCGGTTATGTAAACAATCCGGAAGCGACCAACGCCT
TGATTGACAAGGATGGATGGCTACATTCTGGAGACATAGCTTACTGGGACGAAGACGAACACTTCTTCAT
CGTTGACCGCCTGAAGTCTCTGATTAAGTACAAAGGCTATCAGGTGGCTCCCGCTGAATTGGAATCCATC
TTGCTCCAACACCCCAACATCTTCGACGCAGGTGTCGCAGGTCTTCCCGACGATGACGCCGGTGAACTTC
CCGCCGCCGTTGTTGTTTTGGAGCACGGAAAGACGATGACGGAAAAAGAGATCGTGGATTACGTCGCCAG
TCAAGTAACAACCGCGAAAAAGTTGCGCGGAGGAGTTGTGTTTGTGGACGAAGTACCGAAAGGTCTTACC
GGAAAACTCGACGCAAGAAAAATCAGAGAGATCCTCATAAAGGCCAAGAAGGGCGGAAAGATCGCCGTGT
AATTCTAGAGTCGGGGCGGCCGGCCGCTTCGAGCAGACATGATAAGATACATTGATGAGTTTGGACAAAC
CACAACTAGAATGCAGTGAAAAAAATGCTTTATTTGTGAAATTTGTGATGCTATTGCTTTATTTGTAACC
ATTATAAGCTGCAATAAACAAGTTAACAACAACAATTGCATTCATTTTATGTTTCAGGTTCAGGGGGAGG
TGTGGGAGGTTTTTTAAAGCAAGTAAAACCTCTACAAATGTGGTAAAATCGATAAGGATCCGTCGACCGA
TGCCCTTGAGAGCCTTCAACCCAGTCAGCTCCTTCCGGTGGGCGCGGGGCATGACTATCGTCGCCGCACT
TATGACTGTCTTCTTTATCATGCAACTCGTAGGACAGGTGCCGGCAGCGCTCTTCCGCTTCCTCGCTCAC
TGACTCGCTGCGCTCGGTCGTTCGGCTGCGGCGAGCGGTATCAGCTCACTCAAAGGCGGTAATACGGTTA
TCCACAGAATCAGGGGATAACGCAGGAAAGAACATGTGAGCAAAAGGCCAGCAAAAGGCCAGGAACCGTA
AAAAGGCCGCGTTGCTGGCGTTTTTCCATAGGCTCCGCCCCCCTGACGAGCATCACAAAAATCGACGCTC
AAGTCAGAGGTGGCGAAACCCGACAGGACTATAAAGATACCAGGCGTTTCCCCCTGGAAGCTCCCTCGTG
CGCTCTCCTGTTCCGACCCTGCCGCTTACCGGATACCTGTCCGCCTTTCTCCCTTCGGGAAGCGTGGCGC
TTTCTCATAGCTCACGCTGTAGGTATCTCAGTTCGGTGTAGGTCGTTCGCTCCAAGCTGGGCTGTGTGCA
CGAACCCCCCGTTCAGCCCGACCGCTGCGCCTTATCCGGTAACTATCGTCTTGAGTCCAACCCGGTAAGA
CACGACTTATCGCCACTGGCAGCAGCCACTGGTAACAGGATTAGCAGAGCGAGGTATGTAGGCGGTGCTA
CAGAGTTCTTGAAGTGGTGGCCTAACTACGGCTACACTAGAAGAACAGTATTTGGTATCTGCGCTCTGCT
GAAGCCAGTTACCTTCGGAAAAAGAGTTGGTAGCTCTTGATCCGGCAAACAAACCACCGCTGGTAGCGGT
GGTTTTTTTGTTTGCAAGCAGCAGATTACGCGCAGAAAAAAAGGATCTCAAGAAGATCCTTTGATCTTTT
CTACGGGGTCTGACGCTCAGTGGAACGAAAACTCACGTTAAGGGATTTTGGTCATGAGATTATCAAAAAG
GATCTTCACCTAGATCCTTTTAAATTAAAAATGAAGTTTTAAATCAATCTAAAGTATATATGAGTAAACT
TGGTCTGACAGTTACCAATGCTTAATCAGTGAGGCACCTATCTCAGCGATCTGTCTATTTCGTTCATCCA
TAGTTGCCTGACTCCCCGTCGTGTAGATAACTACGATACGGGAGGGCTTACCATCTGGCCCCAGTGCTGC
AATGATACCGCGAGACCCACGCTCACCGGCTCCAGATTTATCAGCAATAAACCAGCCAGCCGGAAGGGCC
GAGCGCAGAAGTGGTCCTGCAACTTTATCCGCCTCCATCCAGTCTATTAATTGTTGCCGGGAAGCTAGAG
TAAGTAGTTCGCCAGTTAATAGTTTGCGCAACGTTGTTGCCATTGCTACAGGCATCGTGGTGTCACGCTC
GTCGTTTGGTATGGCTTCATTCAGCTCCGGTTCCCAACGATCAAGGCGAGTTACATGATCCCCCATGTTG
TGCAAAAAAGCGGTTAGCTCCTTCGGTCCTCCGATCGTTGTCAGAAGTAAGTTGGCCGCAGTGTTATCAC
TCATGGTTATGGCAGCACTGCATAATTCTCTTACTGTCATGCCATCCGTAAGATGCTTTTCTGTGACTGG
TGAGTACTCAACCAAGTCATTCTGAGAATAGTGTATGCGGCGACCGAGTTGCTCTTGCCCGGCGTCAATA
CGGGATAATACCGCGCCACATAGCAGAACTTTAAAAGTGCTCATCATTGGAAAACGTTCTTCGGGGCGAA
AACTCTCAAGGATCTTACCGCTGTTGAGATCCAGTTCGATGTAACCCACTCGTGCACCCAACTGATCTTC
AGCATCTTTTACTTTCACCAGCGTTTCTGGGTGAGCAAAAACAGGAAGGCAAAATGCCGCAAAAAAGGGA
ATAAGGGCGACACGGAAATGTTGAATACTCATACTCTTCCTTTTTCAATATTATTGAAGCATTTATCAGG
GTTATTGTCTCATGAGCGGATACATATTTGAATGTATTTAGAAAAATAAACAAATAGGGGTTCCGCGCAC
ATTTCCCCGAAAAGTGCCACCTG
[124 nt withheld, positions 4504-4627]
C
[91 nt withheld, positions 4629-4719]
A
[49 nt withheld, positions 4721-4769]
CCTTTGACGTTGGAGTCCACGTTCTTT
[37 nt withheld, positions 4797-4833]
ACCCTATCTCGGTCTATTCTTTTGATTTATAAGGGATTTTGCCGATTTCGGCCTATTGGTTAAAAAATGA
GCTGATTTAACAAAAATTTAACGCGAATTTTAACAAAATATTAACGCTTACAATTTGCCATTCGCCATTC
AGGCTGCGCAACTGTTGGGAAGGGCGATCGGTGCGGGCCTCTTCGCTATTACGCCAGCCCAAGCTACCAT
GATAAGTAAGTAATATTAAGGTACGGGAGGTACTTGGAGCGGCCGCAATAAAATATCTTTATTTTCATTA
CATCTGTGTGTTGGTTTTTTGTGTGAATCGATAGTACTAACATACGCTCTCCATCAAAACAAAACGAAAC
AAAACAAACTAGCAAAATAGGCTGTCCCCAGTGCAAGTGCAGGTGCCAGAACATTTCTCTATCGATA
