>Addgene plasmid #35545 | pGL3-321/+120 Ebox mut2 | addgene partial sequence | sequence record 46321 | LucNrev 5'-CCTTATGCAGTTGCTCTCC-3'
GGCGCCGGGCCTTTCTTTATGTTTTTGGCGTCTTCCATGGTGGCTTTACCAACAGTACCGGAATGCCAAG
CTTACTTAGATCGCAGATCTCCTGGCACAGGAAGTCAGTTCAGACCTGCACAGGTGGACAACTCGCCCGT
CTCTGGGAGAGTTTCGAGGGCGACGGGACAATGGGAGGCGGTGGCGAGGTGGGGGCCTCGGGAGGGAAGA
GCCGGCTCGGCGGGGGCTCGCCTTACAAGGAGCAGTGCTCCCCGCCCCACACCGGTGCGAGCTCCCGCTG
GCCAATCTCCGCTCCTGGCCCCCGACAGGTGTGTCCCCTGGGCTCCCATAGGCCGGGCGGGAGGCGGACC
AGTGACGGTGACGCAGGCCCGGGCCCCGCAGGCCCCGCAGACTCCGTCCCGCCCCCACCTTGCCGCCCAC
CGAGGTTGAACAAAAGCCAGGATGGGAAGGCTTCTGTGGGGCCCGTGTGGAGTGTGGGCGACATGGGCAG
GGGTAGGGGCAGCCGCGGGCAACTCTCGCCTCTCCACCTCTGCTAGCACGCGTAAGAGCTCGGTACCTAT
CGATAGAGAAATGTTCTGGCACCTGCACTTGCACTGGGGACAGCCTATTTTGCTAGTTTGTTTTGTTTCG
TTTTGTTTTGATGGAGAGCGTATGTTAGTACTATCGATTCACACAAAAAACCAACACACAGATGTAATGA
AAATAAAGATATTTTATTGCGGCCGCTCCAAGTACCTCCCGTACCTTAATATTACTTACTTATCATGGTA
GCTTGGGCTGGCGTAATAGCGAAGAGGCCCGCACCGATCGCCCTTCCCAACAGTTGCGCAGCCTGAATGG
CGAATGGCAAATTGTAAGCGTTAATATTTTGTTAAAATTCGCGTTAAATTTTT
